Addgene plasmid #193377: nTALECD for_CYO1 exon2_1397NC
Purpose: nTALECD (1397NC) expression vector
Depositing lab: Shin-ichi Arimura. Depositing organization: The University of Tokyo. Publication: TALE-based C-to-T base editor for multiple homologous genes with flexible precision. Hosoda A, Nakazato I, Okuno M, Itoh T, Takanashi H, Tsutsumi N, Arimura SI. Plant Biotechnol (Tokyo). 2024 Dec 25;41(4):357-365. doi: 10.5511/plantbiotechnology.24.0510a. PubMed 40083573.
Backbone
  Vector backbone: pK7WG2
  Vector type: Plant Expression
Growth in bacteria
  Bacterial resistance: Spectinomycin, 50 μg/mL
  Growth temperature: 37°C
  Growth strain: DH5alpha
  Copy number: High Copy
Gene/Insert
  Gene/Insert name: For specific C-to-T base editing to introduce a nonsense mutation in the coding sequence of AtCYO1.
  Species: Synthetic
  Cloning method: Gateway Cloning
Terms and licenses: Academic/Nonprofit Terms; Industry Terms: Not Available to Industry
Depositor comments: Ti binary vector constructed by multisite Gateway. Please visit https://doi.org/10.1101/2023.02.27.530312 for bioRxiv preprint.
How to cite: nTALECD for_CYO1 exon2_1397NC was a gift from Shin-ichi Arimura (Addgene plasmid # 193377 ; http://n2t.net/addgene:193377 ; RRID:Addgene_193377)
