[The description below was written by a language model from this plasmid's Addgene catalogue record and pLannotate feature annotations shown in this document.]
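Description:
nTALECD for_CYO1 exon2_1397NC is a 21.7 kb Ti binary plant expression vector built on the pK7WG2 backbone by multisite Gateway cloning. It is designed to deliver a TALE-based cytidine deaminase pair that makes a targeted C-to-T change, creating a nonsense mutation in the coding sequence of Arabidopsis CYO1 (exon 2, judging by the name). The backbone carries a high-copy ColE1/pUC-type origin with the pBR322 bom site for propagation in E. coli. It also has the pVS1 oriV, RepA and StaA functions for replication and stable maintenance in Agrobacterium. Bacterial selection is through the aadA spectinomycin/streptomycin resistance gene.

Between the nopaline-type right and left T-DNA borders lie two parallel expression units separated by attB sites (attB1–attB4 and attB3–attB2). Each encodes an AvrBs3-derived TALE scaffold, with the custom repeat array falling in the unannotated gap between the N- and C-terminal TALE fragments, followed by a uracil glycosylase inhibitor (UGI). The first unit begins with an HA epitope fragment, contains an annotated portion of the DddA double-stranded DNA cytidine deaminase, and ends at the Arabidopsis HSP18.2 terminator. In the second unit no DddA segment was annotated, although a short unannotated stretch precedes UGI; the "1397NC" label suggests a split deaminase that is reconstituted when both TALEs bind, but the record does not spell this out. The promoters are not named. Identical Arabidopsis genomic segments sit upstream of both units (matched by the tool to HST fragments) and presumably supply them.

The T-DNA also holds an oleosin–EGFP fusion, useful as a seed fluorescence marker, and a NOS promoter–nptII–NOS terminator cassette for kanamycin selection of transformed plants.
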