Features (pLannotate 1.2.2; 42 found; start..end, strand, type, name):
     62..221     +  polyA_signal   CaMV poly(A) signal (fragment): cauliflower mosaic virus polyadenylation signal
    689..1213    -  CDS            MSR4 (fragment): MSRA4_ARATH - Also known as PMSR, PMSR4. Experimental evidence at protein level: Swiss-Prot protein existence level 1. Catalyzes the reduction of methionine sulfoxide (MetSO) to methionine in proteins. Plays a protective role against oxidative stress by restoring activity to proteins that have been inactivated by methionine oxidation. Prevents the methionine sulfoxidation of the heat shock protein HSP21 and its subsequent inactivation. MSRA family specifically reduces the MetSO S-enantiomer. From Arabidopsis thaliana (Mouse-ear cress).
   1755..2471    +  CDS            OLEO2_BRANA: Experimental evidence at protein level: Swiss-Prot protein existence level 1. May have a structural role to stabilize the lipid body during desiccation of the seed by preventing coalescence of the oil. Probably interacts with both lipid and phospholipid moieties of lipid bodies. May also provide recognition signals for specific lipase anchorage in lipolysis during seedling growth. From Brassica napus (Rape).
   2489..2513    -  protein_bind   attB2: mutant version of attB; recombination site for the Gateway® BP reaction BP Clonase™
   2526..3239    +  CDS            EGFP: EGFP is a basic (constitutively fluorescent) green fluorescent protein published in 1996, derived from Aequorea victoria. It is reported to be a rapidly-maturing weak dimer with moderate acid sensitivity.
   3249..3325    +  CDS            GUS (fragment): β-glucuronidase; uidA (or gusA) from E. coli
   3320..3416    +  CDS            GUS (fragment): β-glucuronidase; uidA (or gusA) from E. coli
   3493..3652    +  polyA_signal   CaMV poly(A) signal (fragment): cauliflower mosaic virus polyadenylation signal
   3765..3944    +  promoter       NOS promoter: nopaline synthase promoter
   3978..4769    +  CDS            neo: KKA2_KLEPN - Also known as kan, nptII. Experimental evidence at protein level: Swiss-Prot protein existence level 1. Resistance to kanamycin, neomycin, paromomycin, ribostamycin, butirosin and gentamicin B. From Klebsiella pneumoniae.
   4812..5064    +  terminator     NOS terminator: nopaline synthase terminator and poly(A) signal
   5157..5181    -  misc_feature   LB T-DNA repeat: left border repeat from nopaline C58 T-DNA
   5440..5463    +  promoter       Pc promoter (fragment): intI1 (promoter lies within the coding sequence); class 1 integron promoter
   5639..5695    +  CDS            GmR (fragment): gentamycin acetyltransferase; aacC1; confers resistance to gentamycin
   5706..6493    +  CDS            SmR (fragment): aminoglycoside adenylyltransferase (Murphy, 1985); aadA; confers resistance to spectinomycin and streptomycin
   6739..7327    +  rep_origin     ori: high-copy-number ColE1/pMB1/pBR322/pUC origin of replication
   7513..7653    -  misc_feature   bom: basis of mobility region from pBR322
   7755..7794    -  CDS            rop (fragment): Rop protein, which maintains plasmids at low copy number; rop
   7997..8191    -  rep_origin     pVS1 oriV: origin of replication for the Pseudomonas plasmid pVS1 (Heeb et al., 2000)
   8257..9330    -  CDS            pVS1 RepA: replication protein from the Pseudomonas plasmid pVS1 (Heeb et al., 2000)
   9759..10388   -  CDS            pVS1 StaA: stability protein from the Pseudomonas plasmid pVS1 (Heeb et al., 2000)
  10948..11349   -  CDS            Y4CG_SINFN (fragment): Protein inferred from homology: Swiss-Prot protein existence level 3. From Sinorhizobium fredii (strain NBRC 101917 / NGR234).
  11719..11743   -  misc_feature   RB T-DNA repeat: right border repeat from nopaline C58 T-DNA
  11829..12200   +  CDS            HST (fragment): HSTC_ARATH - Also known as HPT2, VTE2-2. Experimental evidence at protein level: Swiss-Prot protein existence level 1. Involved in the synthesis of plastoquinone-9. Can use both homogentisic acid and 2,5-dihydroxyphenylacetic acid gamma-lactone as prenyl acceptors, and solanesyl diphosphate > farnesyl diphosphate > geranylgeranyl diphosphate >> phytyl diphosphate as prenyl donors. Do not catalyze the decardoxylation of homogentisate uncoupled from prenylation. From Arabidopsis thaliana (Mouse-ear cress).
  12352..12435   +  CDS            HST (fragment): HSTC_ARATH - Also known as HPT2, VTE2-2. Experimental evidence at protein level: Swiss-Prot protein existence level 1. Involved in the synthesis of plastoquinone-9. Can use both homogentisic acid and 2,5-dihydroxyphenylacetic acid gamma-lactone as prenyl acceptors, and solanesyl diphosphate > farnesyl diphosphate > geranylgeranyl diphosphate >> phytyl diphosphate as prenyl donors. Do not catalyze the decardoxylation of homogentisate uncoupled from prenylation. From Arabidopsis thaliana (Mouse-ear cress).
  12701..12775   +  CDS            HST (fragment): HSTC_ARATH - Also known as HPT2, VTE2-2. Experimental evidence at protein level: Swiss-Prot protein existence level 1. Involved in the synthesis of plastoquinone-9. Can use both homogentisic acid and 2,5-dihydroxyphenylacetic acid gamma-lactone as prenyl acceptors, and solanesyl diphosphate > farnesyl diphosphate > geranylgeranyl diphosphate >> phytyl diphosphate as prenyl donors. Do not catalyze the decardoxylation of homogentisate uncoupled from prenylation. From Arabidopsis thaliana (Mouse-ear cress).
  13501..13525   +  protein_bind   attB1: mutant version of attB; recombination site for the Gateway® BP reaction BP Clonase™
  13528..13554   +  CDS            3xHA (fragment): three tandem HA epitope tags
  13564..14070   +  CDS            avrBs3 (fragment): AVRB3_XANEU - Experimental evidence at protein level: Swiss-Prot protein existence level 1. Avirulence protein. Acts as a transcription factor in C.annuum plants. In susceptible plants lacking the Bs3 resistance gene induces expression of a number of genes, including genes homologous to a family of auxin-induced genes, alpha-expansin genes, pectate lyase, anthocyanidin glucoside rhamnosyl transferase and at least one transcription factor, UPA20. Their expression leads to plant hypertrophy in mesophyll cells, probably mainly mediated by UPA20 (PubMed:17962565). In resistant plants induces the h
  15763..15882   +  CDS            avrBs3 (fragment): AVRB3_XANEU - Experimental evidence at protein level: Swiss-Prot protein existence level 1. Avirulence protein. Acts as a transcription factor in C.annuum plants. In susceptible plants lacking the Bs3 resistance gene induces expression of a number of genes, including genes homologous to a family of auxin-induced genes, alpha-expansin genes, pectate lyase, anthocyanidin glucoside rhamnosyl transferase and at least one transcription factor, UPA20. Their expression leads to plant hypertrophy in mesophyll cells, probably mainly mediated by UPA20 (PubMed:17962565). In resistant plants induces the h
  15883..16218   +  CDS            dddA (fragment): DDDA_BURC1 - Experimental evidence at protein level: Swiss-Prot protein existence level 1. Toxic component of a toxin-immunity protein module, which functions as a cellular contact-dependent growth inhibition (CDI) system. CDI modules allow bacteria to communicate with and inhibit the growth of closely related neighboring bacteria in a contact-dependent fashion. Bacteria that have this module inhibit or kill bacteria without it, giving them a growth advantage. Probably specifically inhibited by cognate immunity protein DddI (Probable). The C-terminal 163 residue fragment has double-stranded DN
  16228..16476   +  CDS            UGI: UNGI_BPPB2 - Experimental evidence at protein level: Swiss-Prot protein existence level 1. This protein binds specifically and reversibly to the host uracil-DNA glycosylase, preventing removal of uracil residues from PBS2 DNA by the host uracil-excision repair system. From Bacillus phage PBS2 (Bacteriophage PBS2).
  16505..16525   -  protein_bind   attB4: mutant version of attB; core recombination site for the Gateway® BP reaction BP Clonase™
  16530..16778   +  terminator     HSP terminator: efficient transcription terminator from the Arabidopsis thaliana heat shock protein 18.2 gene (Nagaya et al., 2010)
  17365..17736   +  CDS            HST (fragment): HSTC_ARATH - Also known as HPT2, VTE2-2. Experimental evidence at protein level: Swiss-Prot protein existence level 1. Involved in the synthesis of plastoquinone-9. Can use both homogentisic acid and 2,5-dihydroxyphenylacetic acid gamma-lactone as prenyl acceptors, and solanesyl diphosphate > farnesyl diphosphate > geranylgeranyl diphosphate >> phytyl diphosphate as prenyl donors. Do not catalyze the decardoxylation of homogentisate uncoupled from prenylation. From Arabidopsis thaliana (Mouse-ear cress).
  17888..17971   +  CDS            HST (fragment): HSTC_ARATH - Also known as HPT2, VTE2-2. Experimental evidence at protein level: Swiss-Prot protein existence level 1. Involved in the synthesis of plastoquinone-9. Can use both homogentisic acid and 2,5-dihydroxyphenylacetic acid gamma-lactone as prenyl acceptors, and solanesyl diphosphate > farnesyl diphosphate > geranylgeranyl diphosphate >> phytyl diphosphate as prenyl donors. Do not catalyze the decardoxylation of homogentisate uncoupled from prenylation. From Arabidopsis thaliana (Mouse-ear cress).
  18237..18311   +  CDS            HST (fragment): HSTC_ARATH - Also known as HPT2, VTE2-2. Experimental evidence at protein level: Swiss-Prot protein existence level 1. Involved in the synthesis of plastoquinone-9. Can use both homogentisic acid and 2,5-dihydroxyphenylacetic acid gamma-lactone as prenyl acceptors, and solanesyl diphosphate > farnesyl diphosphate > geranylgeranyl diphosphate >> phytyl diphosphate as prenyl donors. Do not catalyze the decardoxylation of homogentisate uncoupled from prenylation. From Arabidopsis thaliana (Mouse-ear cress).
  19026..19046   +  protein_bind   attB3: mutant version of attB; core recombination site for the Gateway® BP reaction BP Clonase™
  19106..19612   +  CDS            avrBs3 (fragment): AVRB3_XANEU - Experimental evidence at protein level: Swiss-Prot protein existence level 1. Avirulence protein. Acts as a transcription factor in C.annuum plants. In susceptible plants lacking the Bs3 resistance gene induces expression of a number of genes, including genes homologous to a family of auxin-induced genes, alpha-expansin genes, pectate lyase, anthocyanidin glucoside rhamnosyl transferase and at least one transcription factor, UPA20. Their expression leads to plant hypertrophy in mesophyll cells, probably mainly mediated by UPA20 (PubMed:17962565). In resistant plants induces the h
  21203..21349   +  CDS            avrBs3 (fragment): AVRB3_XANEU - Experimental evidence at protein level: Swiss-Prot protein existence level 1. Avirulence protein. Acts as a transcription factor in C.annuum plants. In susceptible plants lacking the Bs3 resistance gene induces expression of a number of genes, including genes homologous to a family of auxin-induced genes, alpha-expansin genes, pectate lyase, anthocyanidin glucoside rhamnosyl transferase and at least one transcription factor, UPA20. Their expression leads to plant hypertrophy in mesophyll cells, probably mainly mediated by UPA20 (PubMed:17962565). In resistant plants induces the h
  21434..21682   +  CDS            UGI: UNGI_BPPB2 - Experimental evidence at protein level: Swiss-Prot protein existence level 1. This protein binds specifically and reversibly to the host uracil-DNA glycosylase, preventing removal of uracil residues from PBS2 DNA by the host uracil-excision repair system. From Bacillus phage PBS2 (Bacteriophage PBS2).
  21707..21731   -  protein_bind   attB2: mutant version of attB; recombination site for the Gateway® BP reaction BP Clonase™
>Addgene plasmid #193377 | nTALECD for_CYO1 exon2_1397NC | addgene full sequence | sequence record 381659 | Addgene NGS Result
CGGCCATGCTAGAGTCCGCAAAAATCACCAGTCTCTCTCTACAAATCTATCTCTCTCTATTTTTCTCCAG
AATAATGTGTGAGTAGTTCCCAGATAAGGGAATTAGGGTTCTTATAGGGTTTCGCTCATGTGTTGAGCAT
ATAAGAAACCCTTAGTATGTATTTGTATTTGTAAAATACTTCTATCAATAAAATTTCTAATTCCTAAAAC
CAAAATCCAGTGACCTGCAGGCATGCGACGTCGGGCCCTCTAGAGGATCCCCGGCACCCTACTTAGATCA
ACACATAAAAGTTAGTAAGTGAAGAACCACAACAACAACACTAGATTCATCTTCAAGTGTATGTAGGTAT
AGTAACATGAACAAGAACAGACTCAAGTACAAGATCGCATACGAAAATGGAAATGGCAATGTCACTTCCA
CATAATCAAACACGAATCCTCATATCAACAAGGCCTGAGATTCTAACTAGCTCATAACAACTTAGCCAAT
AGTTACTTGAGACTACCAAATGTATGTAGAACTAAAGACTAAGGGACAGAGAGTTCGTCTAAACAGGTGA
ATCTAGTCGTTGTTATCTAATAAACAATTCAGCCCCAAATGCAGAACACACATAGAGCTCTCTATTGATT
CAAATTACGATCTGATACTGATAACGTCTAGATTTTTAGGGTTAAAGCAATCAATCACCTGACGATTCAA
GGTGGTTGGATCATGACGATTCCAGAAAACATCAAGCAAGCTCTCAAAGCTACACTCTTTGGGATCATAC
TGAACTCTAACAACCTCGTTATGTCCCGTAGTGCCAGTACAGACATCCTCGTAACTCGGATTGTGCACGA
TGCCATGGCTATACCCAACCTCGGTCTTGGTCACACCAGGAACTCTCTGGTAAGCTAGCTCCACTCCCCA
GAAACAACCGGCGCCAAATTGCGCGAATTGCTGACCTGAAGACGGAACATCATCGTCGGGTCCTTGGGCG
ATTGCGGCGGAAGATGGGTCAGCTTGGGCTTGAGGACGAGACCCGAATCCGAGTCTGTTGAAAAGGTTGT
TCATTGGGGATTTGTATACGGAGATTGGTCGTCGAGAGGTTTGAGGGAAAGGACAAATGGGTTTGGCTCT
GGAGAAAGAGAGTGCGGCTTTAGAGAGAGAATTGAGAGGTTTAGAGAGAGATGCGGCGGCGATGAGCGGA
GGAGAGACGACGAGGACCTGCATTATCAAAGCAGTGACGTGGTGAAATTTGGAACTTTTAAGAGGCAGAT
AGATTTATTATTTGTATCCATTTTCTTCATTGTTCTAGAATGTCGCGGAACAAATTTTAAAACTAAATCC
TAAATTTTTCTAATTTTGTTGCCAATAGTGGATATGTGGGCCGTATAGAAGGAATCTATTGAAGGCCCAA
ACCCATACTGACGAGCCCAAAGGTTCGTTTTGCGTTTTATGTTTCGGTTCGATGCCAACGCCACATTCTG
AGCTAGGCAAAAAACAAACGTGTCTTTGAATAGACTCCTCTCGTTAACACATGCAGCGGCTGCATGGTGA
CGCCATTAACACGTGGCCTACAATTGCATGATGTCTCCATTGACACGTGACTTCTCGTCTCCTTTCTTAA
TATATCTAACAAACACTCCTACCTCTTCCAAAATATATACACATCTTTTTGATCAATCTCTCATTCAAAA
TCTCATTCTCTCTAGTAAACAAGAACAAAAAAATGGCGGATACAGCTAGAGGAACCCATCACGATATCAT
CGGCAGAGACCAGTACCCGATGATGGGCCGAGACCGAGACCAGTACCAGATGTCCGGACGAGGATCTGAC
TACTCCAAGTCTAGGCAGATTGCTAAAGCTGCAACTGCTGTCACAGCTGGTGGTTCCCTCCTTGTTCTCT
CCAGCCTTACCCTTGTTGGAACTGTCATAGCTTTGACTGTTGCAACACCTCTGCTCGTTATCTTCAGCCC
AATCCTTGTCCCGGCTCTCATCACAGTTGCACTCCTCATCACCGGTTTTCTTTCCTCTGGAGGGTTTGGC
ATTGCCGCTATAACCGTTTTCTCTTGGATTTACAAGTAAGCACACATTTATCATCTTACTTCATAATTTT
GTGCAATATGTGCATGCATGTGTTGAGCCAGTAGCTTTGGATCAATTTTTTTGGTCGAATAACAAATGTA
ACAATAAGAAATTGCAAATTCTAGGGAACATTTGGTTAACTAAATACGAAATTTGACCTAGCTAGCTTGA
ATGTGTCTGTGTATATCATCTATATAGGTAAAATGCTTGGTATGATACCTATTGATTGTGAATAGGTACG
CAACGGGAGAGCACCCACAGGGATCAGACAAGTTGGACAGTGCAAGGATGAAGTTGGGAAGCAAAGCTCA
GGATCTGAAAGACAGAGCTCAGTACTACGGACAGCAACATACTGGTGGGGAACATGACCGTGACCGTACT
CGTGGTGGCCAGCACACTACTCAAGGGTGGGCGCGCCGACCCAGCTTTCTTGTACAAAGTGGTGATATCC
CGCGGATGGTGAGCAAGGGCGAGGAGCTGTTCACCGGGGTGGTGCCCATCCTGGTCGAGCTGGACGGCGA
CGTAAACGGCCACAAGTTCAGCGTGTCCGGCGAGGGCGAGGGCGATGCCACCTACGGCAAGCTGACCCTG
AAGTTCATCTGCACCACCGGCAAGCTGCCCGTGCCCTGGCCCACCCTCGTGACCACCCTGACCTACGGCG
TGCAGTGCTTCAGCCGCTACCCCGACCACATGAAGCAGCACGACTTCTTCAAGTCCGCCATGCCCGAAGG
CTACGTCCAGGAGCGCACCATCTTCTTCAAGGACGACGGCAACTACAAGACCCGCGCCGAGGTGAAGTTC
GAGGGCGACACCCTGGTGAACCGCATCGAGCTGAAGGGCATCGACTTCAAGGAGGACGGCAACATCCTGG
GGCACAAGCTGGAGTACAACTACAACAGCCACAACGTCTATATCATGGCCGACAAGCAGAAGAACGGCAT
CAAGGTGAACTTCAAGATCCGCCACAACATCGAGGACGGCAGCGTGCAGCTCGCCGACCACTACCAGCAG
AACACCCCCATCGGCGACGGCCCCGTGCTGCTGCCCGACAACCACTACCTGAGCACCCAGTCCGCCCTGA
GCAAAGACCCCAACGAGAAGCGCGATCACATGGTCCTGCTGGAGTTCGTGACCGCCGCCGGGATCACTCT
CGGCATGGACGAGCTGTACGAACCCGGCATGTTACGTCCTGTAGAAACCCCAACCCGTGAAATCAAAAAA
CTCGACGGCCTGTGGGCATTCAGTCTGGATCGCGACCGCAAACCGAAGTCGGCGGCTTTTCTGCTGCAAA
AACGCTGGACTGGCATGAACTTCGGTGAAAAACCGCAGCAGGGAGGCAAACAATGACCATGGCGGCCGGG
AGGGCCATGCTAGAGTCCGCAAAAATCACCAGTCTCTCTCTACAAATCTATCTCTCTCTATTTTTCTCCA
GAATAATGTGTGAGTAGTTCCCAGATAAGGGAATTAGGGTTCTTATAGGGTTTCGCTCATGTGTTGAGCA
TATAAGAAACCCTTAGTATGTATTTGTATTTGTAAAATACTTCTATCAATAAAATTTCTAATTCCTAAAA
CCAAAATCCAGTGACCTGCAGGCATGCGACCTCGAATTATCGATCATGAGCGGAGAATTAAGGGAGTCAC
GTTATGACCCCCGCCGATGACGCGGGACAAGCCGTTTTACGTTTGGAACTGACAGAACCGCAACGTTGAA
GGAGCCACTGAGCCGCGGGTTTCTGGAGTTTAATGAGCTAAGCACATACGTCAGAAACCATTATTGCGCG
TTCAAAAGTCGCCTAAGGTCACTATCAGCTAGCAAATATTTCTTGTCAAAAATGCTCCACTGACGTTCCA
TAAATTCCCCTCGGTATCCAATTAGAGTCTCATATTCACTCTCAACTCGATCGAGGCATGATTGAACAAG
ATGGATTGCACGCAGGTTCTCCGGCCGCTTGGGTGGAGAGGCTATTCGGCTATGACTGGGCACAACAGAC
AATCGGCTGCTCTGATGCCGCCGTGTTCCGGCTGTCAGCGCAGGGGCGCCCGGTTCTTTTTGTCAAGACC
GACCTGTCCGGTGCCCTGAATGAACTCCAAGACGAGGCAGCGCGGCTATCGTGGCTGGCCACGACGGGCG
TTCCTTGCGCAGCTGTGCTCGACGTTGTCACTGAAGCGGGAAGGGACTGGCTGCTATTGGGCGAAGTGCC
GGGGCAGGATCTCCTGTCATCTCACCTTGCTCCTGCCGAGAAAGTATCCATCATGGCTGATGCAATGCGG
CGGCTGCATACGCTTGATCCGGCTACCTGCCCATTCGACCACCAAGCGAAACATCGCATCGAGCGAGCAC
GTACTCGGATGGAAGCCGGTCTTGTCGATCAGGATGATCTGGACGAAGAGCATCAGGGGCTCGCGCCAGC
CGAACTGTTCGCCAGGCTCAAGGCGCGGATGCCCGACGGCGAGGATCTCGTCGTGACCCACGGCGATGCC
TGCTTGCCGAATATCATGGTGGAAAATGGCCGCTTTTCTGGATTCATCGACTGTGGCCGGCTGGGTGTGG
CGGACCGCTATCAGGACATAGCGTTGGCTACCCGTGATATTGCTGAAGAGCTTGGCGGCGAATGGGCTGA
CCGCTTCCTCGTGCTTTACGGTATCGCCGCTCCCGATTCGCAGCGCATCGCCTTCTATCGCCTTCTTGAC
GAGTTCTTCTGAGCGGGACTCTGGGGTTCGGACTCTAGCTAGAGTCAAGCAGATCGTTCAAACATTTGGC
AATAAAGTTTCTTAAGATTGAATCCTGTTGCCGGTCTTGCGATGATTATCATATAATTTCTGTTGAATTA
CGTTAAGCATGTAATAATTAACATGTAATGCATGACGTTATTTATGAGATGGGTTTTTATGATTAGAGTC
CCGCAATTATACATTTAATACGCGATAGAAAACAAAATATAGCGCGCAAACTAGGATAAATTATCGCGCG
CGGTGTCATCTATGTTACTAGATCGACCGGCATGCAAGCTGATAATTCAATTCGGCGTTAATTCAGTACA
TTAAAAACGTCCGCAATGTGTTATTAAGTTGTCTAAGCGTCAATTTGTTTACACCACAATATATCCTGCC
ACCAGCCAGCCAACAGCTCCCCGACCGGCAGCTCGGCACAAAATCACCACTCGATACAGGCAGCCCATCA
GTCCGGGACGGCGTCAGCGGGAGAGCCGTTGTAAGGCGGCAGACTTTGCTCATGTTACCGATGCTATTCG
GAAGAACGGCAACTAAGCTGCCGGGTTTGAAACACGGATGATCTCGCGGAGGGTAGCATGTTGATTGTAA
CGATGACAGAGCGTTGCTGCCTGTGATCAATTCGGGCACGAACCCAGTGGACATAAGCCTGTTCGGTTCG
TAAGCTGTAATGCAAGTAGCGTATGCGCTCACGCAACTGGTCCAGAACCTTGACCGAACGCAGCGGTGGT
AACGGCGCAGTGGCGGTTTTCATGGCTTGTTATGACTGTTTTTTTGGGGTACAGTCTATGCCTCGGGCAT
CCAAGCAGCAAGCGCGTTACGCCGTGGGTCGATGTTTGATGTTATGGAGCAGCAACGATGTTACGCAGCA
GGGCAGTCGCCCTAAAACAAAGTTAAACATCATGGGGGAAGCGGTGATCGCCGAAGTATCGACTCAACTA
TCAGAGGTAGTTGGCGTCATCGAGCGCCATCTCGAACCGACGTTGCTGGCCGTACATTTGTACGGCTCCG
CAGTGGATGGCGGCCTGAAGCCACACAGTGATATTGATTTGCTGGTTACGGTGACCGTAAGGCTTGATGA
AACAACGCGGCGAGCTTTGATCAACGACCTTTTGGAAACTTCGGCTTCCCCTGGAGAGAGCGAGATTCTC
CGCGCTGTAGAAGTCACCATTGTTGTGCACGACGACATCATTCCGTGGCGTTATCCAGCTAAGCGCGAAC
TGCAATTTGGAGAATGGCAGCGCAATGACATTCTTGCAGGTATCTTCGAGCCAGCCACGATCGACATTGA
TCTGGCTATCTTGCTGACAAAAGCAAGAGAACATAGCGTTGCCTTGGTAGGTCCAGCGGCGGAGGAACTC
TTTGATCCGGTTCCTGAACAGGATCTATTTGAGGCGCTAAATGAAACCTTAACGCTATGGAACTCGCCGC
CCGACTGGGCTGGCGATGAGCGAAATGTAGTGCTTACGTTGTCCCGCATTTGGTACAGCGCAGTAACCGG
CAAAATCGCGCCGAAGGATGTCGCTGCCGACTGGGCAATGGAGCGCCTGCCGGCCCAGTATCAGCCCGTC
ATACTTGAAGCTAGACAGGCTTATCTTGGACAAGAAGAAGATCGCTTGGCCTCGCGCGCAGATCAGTTGG
AAGAATTTGTCCACTACGTGAAAGGCGAGATCACCAAGGTAGTCGGCAAATAATGTCTAGCTAGAAATTC
GTTCAAGCCGACGCCGCTTCGCGGCGCGGCTTAACTCAAGCGTTAGATGCACTAAGCACATAATTGCTCA
CAGCCAAACTATCAGGTCAAGTCTGCTTTTATTATTTTTAAGCGTGCATAATAAGCCCTACACAAATTGG
GAGATATATCATGCATGACCAAAATCCCTTAACGTGAGTTTTCGTTCCACTGAGCGTCAGACCCCGTAGA
AAAGATCAAAGGATCTTCTTGAGATCCTTTTTTTCTGCGCGTAATCTGCTGCTTGCAAACAAAAAAACCA
CCGCTACCAGCGGTGGTTTGTTTGCCGGATCAAGAGCTACCAACTCTTTTTCCGAAGGTAACTGGCTTCA
GCAGAGCGCAGATACCAAATACTGTCCTTCTAGTGTAGCCGTAGTTAGGCCACCACTTCAAGAACTCTGT
AGCACCGCCTACATACCTCGCTCTGCTAATCCTGTTACCAGTGGCTGCTGCCAGTGGCGATAAGTCGTGT
CTTACCGGGTTGGACTCAAGACGATAGTTACCGGATAAGGCGCAGCGGTCGGGCTGAACGGGGGGTTCGT
GCACACAGCCCAGCTTGGAGCGAACGACCTACACCGAACTGAGATACCTACAGCGTGAGCTATGAGAAAG
CGCCACGCTTCCCGAAGGGAGAAAGGCGGACAGGTATCCGGTAAGCGGCAGGGTCGGAACAGGAGAGCGC
ACGAGGGAGCTTCCAGGGGGAAACGCCTGGTATCTTTATAGTCCTGTCGGGTTTCGCCACCTCTGACTTG
AGCGTCGATTTTTGTGATGCTCGTCAGGGGGGCGGAGCCTATGGAAAAACGCCAGCAACGCGGCCTTTTT
ACGGTTCCTGGCCTTTTGCTGGCCTTTTGCTCACATGTTCTTTCCTGCGTTATCCCCTGATTCTGTGGAT
AACCGTATTACCGCCTTTGAGTGAGCTGATACCGCTCGCCGCAGCCGAACGACCGAGCGCAGCGAGTCAG
TGAGCGAGGAAGCGGAAGAGCGCCTGATGCGGTATTTTCTCCTTACGCATCTGTGCGGTATTTCACACCG
CATATGGTGCACTCTCAGTACAATCTGCTCTGATGCCGCATAGTTAAGCCAGTATACACTCCGCTATCGC
TACGTGACTGGGTCATGGCTGCGCCCCGACACCCGCCAACACCCGCTGACGCGCCCTGACGGGCTTGTCT
GCTCCCGGCATCCGCTTACAGACAAGCTGTGACCGTCTCCGGGAGCTGCATGTGTCAGAGGTTTTCACCG
TCATCACCGAAACGCGCGAGGCAGGGTGCCTTGATGTGGGCGCCGGCGGTCGAGTGGCGACGGCGCGGCT
TGTCCGCGCCCTGGTAGATTGCCTGGCCGTAGGCCAGCCATTTTTGAGCGGCCAGCGGCCGCGATAGGCC
GACGCGAAGCGGCGGGGCGTAGGGAGCGCAGCGACCGAAGGGTAGGCGCTTTTTGCAGCTCTTCGGCTGT
GCGCTGGCCAGACAGTTATGCACAGGCCAGGCGGGTTTTAAGAGTTTTAATAAGTTTTAAAGAGTTTTAG
GCGGAAAAATCGCCTTTTTTCTCTTTTATATCAGTCACTTACATGTGTGACCGGTTCCCAATGTACGGCT
TTGGGTTCCCAATGTACGGGTTCCGGTTCCCAATGTACGGCTTTGGGTTCCCAATGTACGTGCTATCCAC
AGGAAAGAGACCTTTTCGACCTTTTTCCCCTGCTAGGGCAATTTGCCCTAGCATCTGCTCCGTACATTAG
GAACCGGCGGATGCTTCGCCCTCGATCAGGTTGCGGTAGCGCATGACTAGGATCGGGCCAGCCTGCCCCG
CCTCCTCCTTCAAATCGTACTCCGGCAGGTCATTTGACCCGATCAGCTTGCGCACGGTGAAACAGAACTT
CTTGAACTCTCCGGCGCTGCCACTGCGTTCGTAGATCGTCTTGAACAACCATCTGGCTTCTGCCTTGCCT
GCGGCGCGGCGTGCCAGGCGGTAGAGAAAACGGCCGATGCCGGGATCGATCAAAAAGTAATCGGGGTGAA
CCGTCAGCACGTCCGGGTTCTTGCCTTCTGTGATCTCGCGGTACATCCAATCAGCTAGCTCGATCTCGAT
GTACTCCGGCCGCCCGGTTTCGCTCTTTACGATCTTGTAGCGGCTAATCAAGGCTTCACCCTCGGATACC
GTCACCAGGCGGCCGTTCTTGGCCTTCTTCGTACGCTGCATGGCAACGTGCGTGGTGTTTAACCGAATGC
AGGTTTCTACCAGGTCGTCTTTCTGCTTTCCGCCATCGGCTCGCCGGCAGAACTTGAGTACGTCCGCAAC
GTGTGGACGGAACACGCGGCCGGGCTTGTCTCCCTTCCCTTCCCGGTATCGGTTCATGGATTCGGTTAGA
TGGGAAACCGCCATCAGTACCAGGTCGTAATCCCACACACTGGCCATGCCGGCCGGCCCTGCGGAAACCT
CTACGTGCCCGTCTGGAAGCTCGTAGCGGATCACCTCGCCAGCTCGTCGGTCACGCTTCGACAGACGGAA
AACGGCCACGTCCATGATGCTGCGACTATCGCGGGTGCCCACGTCATAGAGCATCGGAACGAAAAAATCT
GGTTGCTCGTCGCCCTTGGGCGGCTTCCTAATCGACGGCGCACCGGCTGCCGGCGGTTGCCGGGATTCTT
TGCGGATTCGATCAGCGGCCGCTTGCCACGATTCACCGGGGCGTGCTTCTGCCTCGATGCGTTGCCGCTG
GGCGGCCTGCGCGGCCTTCAACTTCTCCACCAGGTCATCACCCAGCGCCGCGCCGATTTGTACCGGGCCG
GATGGTTTGCGACCGCTCACGCCGATTCCTCGGGCTTGGGGGTTCCAGTGCCATTGCAGGGCCGGCAGAC
AACCCAGCCGCTTACGCCTGGCCAACCGCCCGTTCCTCCACACATGGGGCATTCCACGGCGTCGGTGCCT
GGTTGTTCTTGATTTTCCATGCCGCCTCCTTTAGCCGCTAAAATTCATCTACTCATTTATTCATTTGCTC
ATTTACTCTGGTAGCTGCGCGATGTATTCAGATAGCAGCTCGGTAATGGTCTTGCCTTGGCGTACCGCGT
ACATCTTCAGCTTGGTGTGATCCTCCGCCGGCAACTGAAAGTTGACCCGCTTCATGGCTGGCGTGTCTGC
CAGGCTGGCCAACGTTGCAGCCTTGCTGCTGCGTGCGCTCGGACGGCCGGCACTTAGCGTGTTTGTGCTT
TTGCTCATTTTCTCTTTACCTCATTAACTCAAATGAGTTTTGATTTAATTTCAGCGGCCAGCGCCTGGAC
CTCGCGGGCAGCATCGCCCTCGGGTTCTGATTCAAGAACGGTTGTGCCGGCGGCGGCAGTGCCTGGGTAG
CTCACGCGCTGCGTGATACGGGACTCAAGAATGGGCAGCTCGTACCCGGCCAGCGCCTCGGCAACCTCAC
CGCCGATGCGCGTGCCTTTGATCGCCCGCGACACGACAAAGGCCGCTTGTAGCCTTCCATCCGTGACCTC
AATGCGCTGCTTAACCAGCTCCACCAGGTCGGCGGTGGCCCATATGTCGTAAGGGCTTGGCTGCACCGGA
ATCAGCACGAAGTCGGCTGCCTTGATCGCGGACACAGCCAAGTCCGCCGCCTGGGGCGCTCCGTCGATCA
CTACGAAGTCGCGCCGGCCGATGGCCTTCACGTCGCGGTCAATCGTCGGGCGGTCGATGCCGACAACGGT
TAGCGGTTGATCTTCCCGCACGGCCGCCCAATCGCGGGCACTGCCCTGGGGATCGGAATCGACTAACAGA
ACATCGGCCCCGGCGAGTTGCAGGGCGCGGGCTAGATGGGTTGCGATGGTCGTCTTGCCTGACCCGCCTT
TCTGGTTAAGTACAGCGATAACCTTCATGCGTTCCCCTTGCGTATTTGTTTATTTACTCATCGCATCATA
TACGCAGCGACCGCATGACGCAAGCTGTTTTACTCAAATACACATCACCTTTTTAGACGGCGGCGCTCGG
TTTCTTCAGCGGCCAAGCTGGCCGGCCAGGCCGCCAGCTTGGCATCAGACAAACCGGCCAGGATTTCATG
CAGCCGCACGGTTGAGACGTGCGCGGGCGGCTCGAACACGTACCCGGCCGCGATCATCTCCGCCTCGATC
TCTTCGGTAATGAAAAACGGTTCGTCCTGGCCGTCCTGGTGCGGTTTCATGCTTGTTCCTCTTGGCGTTC
ATTCTCGGCGGCCGCCAGGGCGTCGGCCTCGGTCAATGCGTCCTCACGGAAGGCACCGCGCCGCCTGGCC
TCGGTGGGCGTCACTTCCTCGCTGCGCTCAAGTGCGCGGTACAGGGTCGAGCGATGCACGCCAAGCAGTG
CAGCCGCCTCTTTCACGGTGCGGCCTTCCTGGTCGATCAGCTCGCGGGCGTGCGCGATCTGTGCCGGGGT
GAGGGTAGGGCGGGGGCCAAACTTCACGCCTCGGGCCTTGGCGGCCTCGCGCCCGCTCCGGGTGCGGTCG
ATGATTAGGGAACGCTCGAACTCGGCAATGCCGGCGAACACGGTCAACACCATGCGGCCGGCCGGCGTGG
TGGTGTCGGCCCACGGCTCTGCCAGGCTACGCAGGCCCGCGCCGGCCTCCTGGATGCGCTCGGCAATGTC
CAGTAGGTCGCGGGTGCTGCGGGCCAGGCGGTCTAGCCTGGTCACTGTCACAACGTCGCCAGGGCGTAGG
TGGTCAAGCATCCTGGCCAGCTCCGGGCGGTCGCGCCTGGTGCCGGTGATCTTCTCGGAAAACAGCTTGG
TGCAGCCGGCCGCGTGCAGTTCGGCCCGTTGGTTGGTCAAGTCCTGGTCGTCGGTGCTGACGCGGGCATA
GCCCAGCAGGCCAGCGGCGGCGCTCTTGTTCATGGCGTAATGTCTCCGGTTCTAGTCGCAAGTATTCTAC
TTTATGCGACTAAAACACGCGACAAGAAAACGCCAGGAAAAGGGCAGGGCGGCAGCCTGTCGCGTAACTT
AGGACTTGTGCGACATGTCGTTTTCAGAAGACGGCTGCACTGAACGTCAGAAGCCGACTGCACTATAGCA
GCGGAGGGGTTGGATCAAAGTACTTTAAAGTACTTTAAAGTACTTTAAAGTACTTTGATCCCGAGGGGAA
CCCTGTGGTTGGCATGCACATACAAATGGACGAACGGATAAACCTTTTCACGCCCTTTTAAATATCCGAT
TATTCTAATAAACGCTCTTTTCTCTTAGGTTTACCCGCCAATATATCCTGTCAAACACTGATAGTTTAAA
CTGAAGGCGGGAAACGACAATCTGATCCAAGCTCAAGCTAAGCTCTCAACTTTTGATTCGCTATTTGCAG
TGCACCTGTGGCGTTCATCACATCTTTTGTGACACTGTTTGCACTGGTCATTGCTATTACAAAGGACCTT
CCTGATGTTGAAGGAGATCGAAAGTAAGTAACTGCACGCATAACCATTTTCTTTCCGCTCTTTGGCTCAA
TCCATTTGACAGTCAAAGACAATGTTTAACCAGCTCCGTTTGATATATTGTCTTTATGTGTTTGTTCAAG
CATGTTTAGTTAATCATGCCTTTGATTGATCTTGAATAGGTTCCAAATATCAACCCTGGCAACAAAACTT
GGAGTGAGAAACATTGCATTCCTCGGTTCTGGACTTCTGCTAGTAAATTATGTTTCAGCCATATCACTAG
CTTTCTACATGCCTCAGGTGAATTCATCTATTTCCGTCTTAACTATTTCGGTTAATTAAAGCACGAACAC
CATTACTGCATGTAGAAGCTTGATAAACTATCGCCACCAATTTATTTTTGTTGCGATATTGTTACTTTCC
TCAGTATGCAGCTTTGAAAAGACCAACCCTCTTATCCTTTAACAATGAACAGGTTTTTAGAGGTAGCTTG
ATGATTCCTGCACATGTGATCTTGGCTTCAGGCTTAATTTTCCAGGTAAAGCATTATGAGATACTCTTAT
ATCTCTTACATACTTTTGAGATAATGCACAAGAACTTCATAACTATATGCTTTAGTTTCTGCATTTGACA
CTGCCAAATTCATTAATCTCTAATATCTTTGTTGTTGATCTTTGGTAGACATGGGTACTAGAAAAAGCAA
ACTACACCAAGGTAAAATACTTTTGTACAAACATAAACTCGTTATCACGGAACATCAATGGAGTGTATAT
CTAACGGAGTGTAGAAACATTTGATTATTGCAGGAAGCTATCTCAGGATATTATCGGTTTATATGGAATC
TCTTCTACGCAGAGTATCTGTTATTCCCCTTCCTCTAGCTTTCAATTTCATGGTGAGGATATGCAGTTTT
CTTTGTATATCATTCTTCTTCTTCTTTGTAGCTTGGAGTCAAAATCGGTTCCTTCATGTACATACATCAA
GGATATGTCCTTCTGAATTTTTATATCTTGCAATAAAAATGCTTGTACCAATTGAAACACCAGCTTTTTG
AGTTCTATGATCACTGACTTGGTTCTAACCAAAAAAAAAAAAATGTTTAATTTACATATCTAAAAGTAGG
TTTAGGGAAACCTAAACAGTAAAATATTTGTATATTATTCGAATTTCACTCATCATAAAAACTTAAATTG
CACCATAAAATTTTGTTTTACTATTAATGATGTAATTTGTGTAACTTAAGATAAAAATAATATTCCGTAA
GTTAACCGGCTAAAACCACGTATAAACCAGGGAACCTGTTAAACCGGTTCTTTACTGGATAAAGAAATGA
AAGCCCATGTAGACAGCTCCATTAGAGCCCAAACCCTAAATTTCTCATCTATATAAAAGGAGTGACATTA
GGGTTTTTGTTCGTCCTCTTAAAGCTTCTCGTTTTCTCTGCCGTCTCTCTCATTCGCGCGACGCAAACGA
TCTTCAGGTGATCTTCTTTCTCCAAATCCTCTCTCATAACTCTGATTTCGTACTTGTGTATTTGAGCTCA
CGCTCTGTTTCTCTCACCACAGCCATGCCTAAGAAGAAGAGGAAGGTTGCTAGTGATATCACAAGTTTGT
ACAAAAAAGCAGGCTTTTACCCATACGATGTTCCAGATTACGCTGATATCGCCGATCTACGCACGCTCGG
CTACAGCCAGCAGCAACAGGAGAAGATCAAACCGAAGGTTCGTTCGACAGTGGCGCAGCACCACGAGGCA
CTGGTCGGCCACGGGTTTACACACGCGCACATCGTTGCGTTAAGCCAACACCCGGCAGCGTTAGGGACCG
TCGCTGTCAAGTATCAGGACATGATCGCAGCGTTGCCAGAGGCGACACACGAAGCGATCGTTGGCGTCGG
CAAACAGTGGTCCGGCGCACGCGCTCTGGAGGCCTTGCTCACGGTGGCGGGAGAGTTGAGAGGTCCACCG
TTACAGTTGGACACAGGCCAACTTCTCAAGATTGCAAAACGTGGCGGCGTGACCGCAGTGGAGGCAGTGC
ATGCATGGCGCAATGCACTGACGGGTGCCCCGCTCAACCTGACCCCCGACCAGGTTGTCGCTATTGCTAG
TAACGGCGGAGGCAAACAGGCGCTGGAAACAGTTCAGCGCCTCTTGCCGGTCTTGTGTCAGGACCACGGC
CTGACCCCAGAACAAGTTGTCGCGATTGCAAGCAACAACGGAGGCAAACAAGCCTTAGAAACAGTCCAGA
GATTGTTGCCGGTGCTGTGCCAAGCCCACGGCCTGACCCCGGACCAGGTGGTTGCAATCGCGTCACACGA
TGGGGGAAAGCAGGCCCTAGAAACCGTTCAGCGACTCCTGCCCGTCCTGTGCCAGGCCCACGGCCTGACC
CCGGCCCAGGTGGTTGCAATCGCGTCACACGATGGGGGAAAGCAGGCCCTAGAAACCGTTCAGCGACTCC
TGCCCGTCCTGTGCCAGGACCACGGCCTGACCCCAGACCAAGTTGTCGCGATTGCAAGCAACAACGGAGG
CAAACAAGCCTTAGAAACAGTCCAGAGATTGTTGCCGGTGCTGTGCCAAGACCACGGCCTGACCCCAGAA
CAAGTTGTCGCGATTGCAAGCAACAACGGAGGCAAACAAGCCTTAGAAACAGTCCAGAGATTGTTGCCGG
TGCTGTGCCAAGCCCACGGCCTGACCCCAGACCAAGTTGTCGCGATTGCAAGCAACAACGGAGGCAAACA
AGCCTTAGAAACAGTCCAGAGATTGTTGCCTGTGCTGTGCCAAGCCCACGGCCTGACCCCAGCCCAGGTT
GTGGCCATCGCCAGCAACATAGGTGGCAAGCAGGCCCTCGAAACCGTCCAGAGACTGTTACCGGTTCTCT
GCCAGGACCACGGCCTGACCCCAGACCAGGTTGTGGCCATCGCCAGCAACATAGGTGGCAAGCAGGCCCT
CGAAACCGTCCAGAGACTGTTACCGGTTCTCTGCCAGGACCACGGCCTGACCCCAGAACAAGTTGTCGCG
ATTGCAAGCAACAACGGAGGCAAACAAGCCTTAGAAACAGTCCAGAGATTGTTGCCGGTGCTGTGCCAAG
CCCACGGCCTGACCCCCGACCAGGTTGTCGCTATTGCTAGTAACGGCGGAGGCAAACAGGCGCTGGAAAC
AGTTCAGCGCCTCTTGCCGGTCTTGTGTCAGGCCCACGGCCTGACCCCAGCCCAAGTTGTCGCGATTGCA
AGCAACAACGGAGGCAAACAAGCCTTAGAAACAGTCCAGAGATTGTTGCCGGTGCTGTGCCAAGACCACG
GCCTGACCCCAGACCAAGTTGTCGCGATTGCAAGCAACAACGGAGGCAAACAAGCCTTAGAAACAGTCCA
GAGATTGTTGCCGGTGCTGTGCCAAGACCACGGCCTGACCCCCGAACAGGTTGTCGCTATTGCTAGTAAC
GGCGGAGGCAAACAGGCGCTGGAAACAGTTCAGCGCCTCTTGCCGGTCTTGTGTCAGGCCCACGGCCTGA
CCCCCGACCAGGTTGTCGCTATTGCTAGTAACGGCGGAGGCAAACAGGCGCTGGAAACAGTTCAGCGCCT
CTTGCCGGTCTTGTGTCAGGCCCACGGCCTGACCCCCGCCCAGGTTGTCGCTATTGCTAGTAACGGCGGA
GGCAAACAGGCGCTGGAAACAGTTCAGCGCCTCTTGCCGGTCTTGTGTCAGGACCACGGCCTGACCCCAG
ACCAGGTTGTGGCCATCGCCAGCAACATAGGTGGCAAGCAGGCCCTCGAAACCGTCCAGAGACTGTTACC
GGTTCTCTGCCAGGACCACGGCCTGACCCCTGAGCAGGTAGTGGCTATTGCATCCAACGGAGGGGGCAGA
CCCGCACTGGAGTCAATTGTTGCCCAGTTATCTCGCCCTGATCCGGCGTTGGCCGCGTTGACCAACGACC
ACCTCGTCGCCTTGGCCTGCCTCGGCGGGCGTCCTGCGCTGGATGCAGTGAAAAAGGGATTGGGGGGGTC
TGGATCGTATGCTTTAGGACCGTATCAGATCTCAGCTCCACAATTGCCTGCATATAACGGACAAACTGTT
GGGACCTTTTACTACGTTAACGATGCTGGTGGATTGGAGTCCAAAGTGTTCTCTTCTGGTGGCCCAACTC
CATATCCCAATTATGCGAATGCAGGCCATGTTGAAGGTCAATCAGCCCTATTCATGAGAGATAACGGAAT
AAGTGAAGGACTGGTGTTTCACAACAATCCAGAAGGTACTTGTGGATTTTGCGTAAACATGACTGAGACA
CTTCTCCCAGAAAATGCCAAGATGACAGTTGTACCTCCTGAAGGTTCTGGTGGATCGACAAACCTTTCAG
ACATTATCGAGAAAGAGACAGGCAAACAGCTAGTGATTCAAGAGTCCATTCTCATGCTTCCCGAAGAAGT
TGAGGAAGTCATTGGGAATAAGCCGGAAAGTGACATACTCGTTCATACGGCTTACGATGAGAGCACGGAT
GAGAATGTCATGTTGCTTACCAGTGATGCACCTGAATACAAACCTTGGGCTTTAGTCATCCAGGACAGCA
ATGGTGAGAACAAGATCAAGATGCTGTGATAACTCGAGCGATCCTCTAGACACCCAACTTTTCTATACAA
AGTTGTGAATATGAAGATGAAGATGAAATATTTGGTGTGTCAAATAAAAAGCTTGTGTGCTTAAGTTTGT
GTTTTTTTCTTGGCTTGTTGTGTTATGAATTTGTGGCTTTTTCTAATATTAAATGAATGTAAGATCTCAT
TATAATGAATAAACAAATGTTTCTATAATCCATTGTGAATGTTTTGTTGGATCTCTTCTGCAGCATATAA
CTACTGTATGTGCTATGGTATGGACTATGGAATATGATTAAAGATAAGATGGGCTCATAGAGTAAAACGA
GGCGAGGGACCTATAAACCTCCCTTCATCATGCTATTTCATGATCTATTTTATAAAATAAAGATGTAGAA
AAAAGTAAGCGTAATAACCGCAAAACAAATGATTTAAAACATGGCACATAATGAGGAGATTAAGTTCGGT
TTACGTTTATTTTAGTACTAATTGTAACGTGAGACTACGTATCGGGAATCGCCTAATTAAAGCATTAATG
CGAACCTGATTAGATTCACCGACCCTCCTATCGTGTCGACCTTTCTGTTTCTTAGAATTTTTTGGTAGTC
TATGTACTAATAATGTCAGCTTCGTATTTATTTCATAAGCAATTTGCATTTGCAATTTGTTTTTTACTTT
TATTTTTATTGTATTGTGGAATGTGGACTCGTACCAACATGAAGTTATATACCACCAAAAAAATTACAGT
TAGTCAAAAGATTCACGAGTGAGAGCTACTTATGATTGTCTTTTACGTATATGTCTAATTGTCTATTTGC
TCAATAATCTTTGTACTTTCTTTTGTCGTTGATAAATCTAGAGGATCCCCCTCAACTTTTGATTCGCTAT
TTGCAGTGCACCTGTGGCGTTCATCACATCTTTTGTGACACTGTTTGCACTGGTCATTGCTATTACAAAG
GACCTTCCTGATGTTGAAGGAGATCGAAAGTAAGTAACTGCACGCATAACCATTTTCTTTCCGCTCTTTG
GCTCAATCCATTTGACAGTCAAAGACAATGTTTAACCAGCTCCGTTTGATATATTGTCTTTATGTGTTTG
TTCAAGCATGTTTAGTTAATCATGCCTTTGATTGATCTTGAATAGGTTCCAAATATCAACCCTGGCAACA
AAACTTGGAGTGAGAAACATTGCATTCCTCGGTTCTGGACTTCTGCTAGTAAATTATGTTTCAGCCATAT
CACTAGCTTTCTACATGCCTCAGGTGAATTCATCTATTTCCGTCTTAACTATTTCGGTTAATTAAAGCAC
GAACACCATTACTGCATGTAGAAGCTTGATAAACTATCGCCACCAATTTATTTTTGTTGCGATATTGTTA
CTTTCCTCAGTATGCAGCTTTGAAAAGACCAACCCTCTTATCCTTTAACAATGAACAGGTTTTTAGAGGT
AGCTTGATGATTCCTGCACATGTGATCTTGGCTTCAGGCTTAATTTTCCAGGTAAAGCATTATGAGATAC
TCTTATATCTCTTACATACTTTTGAGATAATGCACAAGAACTTCATAACTATATGCTTTAGTTTCTGCAT
TTGACACTGCCAAATTCATTAATCTCTAATATCTTTGTTGTTGATCTTTGGTAGACATGGGTACTAGAAA
AAGCAAACTACACCAAGGTAAAATACTTTTGTACAAACATAAACTCGTTATCACGGAACATCAATGGAGT
GTATATCTAACGGAGTGTAGAAACATTTGATTATTGCAGGAAGCTATCTCAGGATATTATCGGTTTATAT
GGAATCTCTTCTACGCAGAGTATCTGTTATTCCCCTTCCTCTAGCTTTCAATTTCATGGTGAGGATATGC
AGTTTTCTTTGTATATCATTCTTCTTCTTCTTTGTAGCTTGGAGTCAAAATCGGTTCCTTCATGTACATA
CATCAAGGATATGTCCTTCTGAATTTTTATATCTTGCAATAAAAATGCTTGTACCAATTGAAACACCAGC
TTTTTGAGTTCTATGATCACTGACTTGGTTCTAACCAAAAAAAAAAAAATGTTTAATTTACATATCTAAA
AGTAGGTTTAGGGAAACCTAAACAGTAAAATATTTGTATATTATTCGAATTTCACTCATCATAAAAACTT
AAATTGCACCATAAAATTTTGTTTTACTATTAATGATGTAATTTGTGTAACTTAAGATAAAAATAATATT
CCGTAAGTTAACCGGCTAAAACCACGTATAAACCAGGGAACCTGTTAAACCGGTTCTTTACTGGATAAAG
AAATGAAAGCCCATGTAGACAGCTCCATTAGAGCCCAAACCCTAAATTTCTCATCTATATAAAAGGAGTG
ACATTAGGGTTTTTGTTCGTCCTCTTAAAGCTTCTCGTTTTCTCTGCCGTCTCTCTCATTCGCGCGACGC
AAACGATCTTCAGGTGATCTTCTTTCTCCAAATCCTCTCTCATAACTCTGATTTCGTACTTGTGTATTTG
AGCTCACGCTCTGTTTCTCTCACCACAGCCATGCCTAAGAAGAAGAGGAAGGTTACAACTTTGTATAATA
AAGTTGATAAGGAGACCGCCGCTGCCAAGTTCGAGAGACAGCACATGGACAGCATCGATATCGCCGATCT
ACGCACGCTCGGCTACAGCCAGCAGCAACAGGAGAAGATCAAACCGAAGGTTCGTTCGACAGTGGCGCAG
CACCACGAGGCACTGGTCGGCCACGGGTTTACACACGCGCACATCGTTGCGTTAAGCCAACACCCGGCAG
CGTTAGGGACCGTCGCTGTCAAGTATCAGGACATGATCGCAGCGTTGCCAGAGGCGACACACGAAGCGAT
CGTTGGCGTCGGCAAACAGTGGTCCGGCGCACGCGCTCTGGAGGCCTTGCTCACGGTGGCGGGAGAGTTG
AGAGGTCCACCGTTACAGTTGGACACAGGCCAACTTCTCAAGATTGCAAAACGTGGCGGCGTGACCGCAG
TGGAGGCAGTGCATGCATGGCGCAATGCACTGACGGGTGCCCCGCTCAACCTGACCCCGGACCAGGTGGT
TGCAATCGCGTCACACGATGGGGGAAAGCAGGCCCTAGAAACCGTTCAGCGACTCCTGCCCGTCCTGTGC
CAGGACCACGGCCTGACCCCGGAACAGGTGGTTGCAATCGCGTCACACGATGGGGGAAAGCAGGCCCTAG
AAACCGTTCAGCGACTCCTGCCCGTCCTGTGCCAGGCCCACGGCCTGACCCCCGACCAGGTTGTCGCTAT
TGCTAGTAACGGCGGAGGCAAACAGGCGCTGGAAACAGTTCAGCGCCTCTTGCCGGTCTTGTGTCAGGCC
CACGGCCTGACCCCCGCCCAGGTTGTCGCTATTGCTAGTAACGGCGGAGGCAAACAGGCGCTGGAAACAG
TTCAGCGCCTCTTGCCGGTCTTGTGTCAGGACCACGGCCTGACCCCAGACCAAGTTGTCGCGATTGCAAG
CAACAACGGAGGCAAACAAGCCTTAGAAACAGTCCAGAGATTGTTGCCGGTGCTGTGCCAAGACCACGGC
CTGACCCCAGAACAAGTTGTCGCGATTGCAAGCAACAACGGAGGCAAACAAGCCTTAGAAACAGTCCAGA
GATTGTTGCCGGTGCTGTGCCAAGCCCACGGCCTGACCCCGGACCAGGTGGTTGCAATCGCGTCACACGA
TGGGGGAAAGCAGGCCCTAGAAACCGTTCAGCGACTCCTGCCCGTCCTGTGCCAGGCCCACGGCCTGACC
CCAGCCCAGGTTGTGGCCATCGCCAGCAACATAGGTGGCAAGCAGGCCCTCGAAACCGTCCAGAGACTGT
TACCGGTTCTCTGCCAGGACCACGGCCTGACCCCAGACCAGGTTGTGGCCATCGCCAGCAACATAGGTGG
CAAGCAGGCCCTCGAAACCGTCCAGAGACTGTTACCGGTTCTCTGCCAGGACCACGGCCTGACCCCGGAA
CAGGTGGTTGCAATCGCGTCACACGATGGGGGAAAGCAGGCCCTAGAAACCGTTCAGCGACTCCTGCCCG
TCCTGTGCCAGGCCCACGGCCTGACCCCCGACCAGGTTGTCGCTATTGCTAGTAACGGCGGAGGCAAACA
GGCGCTGGAAACAGTTCAGCGCCTCTTGCCGGTCTTGTGTCAGGCCCACGGCCTGACCCCCGCCCAGGTT
GTCGCTATTGCTAGTAACGGCGGAGGCAAACAGGCGCTGGAAACAGTTCAGCGCCTCTTGCCGGTCTTGT
GTCAGGACCACGGCCTGACCCCGGACCAGGTGGTTGCAATCGCGTCACACGATGGGGGAAAGCAGGCCCT
AGAAACCGTTCAGCGACTCCTGCCCGTCCTGTGCCAGGACCACGGCCTGACCCCCGAACAGGTTGTCGCT
ATTGCTAGTAACGGCGGAGGCAAACAGGCGCTGGAAACAGTTCAGCGCCTCTTGCCGGTCTTGTGTCAGG
CCCACGGCCTGACCCCAGACCAGGTTGTGGCCATCGCCAGCAACATAGGTGGCAAGCAGGCCCTCGAAAC
CGTCCAGAGACTGTTACCGGTTCTCTGCCAGGCCCACGGCCTGACCCCGGCCCAGGTGGTTGCAATCGCG
TCACACGATGGGGGAAAGCAGGCCCTAGAAACCGTTCAGCGACTCCTGCCCGTCCTGTGCCAGGACCACG
GCCTGACCCCTGAGCAGGTAGTGGCTATTGCATCCAACATAGGGGGCAGACCCGCACTGGAGTCAATTGT
TGCCCAGTTATCTCGCCCTGATCCGGCGTTGGCCGCGTTGACCAACGACCACCTCGTCGCCTTGGCCTGC
CTCGGCGGGCGTCCTGCGCTGGATGCAGTGAAAAAGGGATTGGGGGGTTCTGCGATTCCAGTTAAGAGAG
GAGCTACAGGAGAAACGAAAGTCTTTACTGGGAATTCCAATTCTCCCAAATCACCGACTAAAGGCGGATG
TAGTGGTGGTAGTACCAATCTTTCCGACATTATCGAGAAGGAAACAGGTAAACAACTCGTAATCCAAGAA
AGCATACTGATGCTTCCTGAAGAGGTTGAAGAGGTCATAGGGAACAAACCTGAAAGCGACATTTTGGTTC
ATACTGCCTATGATGAGTCTACAGATGAGAACGTGATGTTGCTAACCTCAGATGCACCTGAATACAAGCC
ATGGGCTTTAGTGATTCAGGATTCGAATGGAGAGAACAAGATCAAGATGCTCTGATAACTCGAGCGATCC
TCTAGAACCCAGCTTTCTTGTACAAAGTGGTGATATCCCG
